Addgene plasmid #36058: pT7-7 asyn S87A
Depositing lab: Hilal Lashuel. Depositing organization: Swiss Federal Institute of Technology (EPFL). Publication: Phosphorylation at S87 is enhanced in synucleinopathies, inhibits alpha-synuclein oligomerization, and influences synuclein-membrane interactions. Paleologou KE, Oueslati A, Shakked G, Rospigliosi CC, Kim HY, Lamberto GR, Fernandez CO, Schmid A, Chegini F, Gai WP, Chiappe D, Moniatte M, Schneider BL, Aebischer P, Eliezer D, Zweckstetter M, Masliah E, Lashuel HA. J Neurosci. 2010 Mar 3;30(9):3184-98. 10.1523/JNEUROSCI.5922-09.2010 PubMed 20203178.
Backbone
  Vector backbone: pT7-7
  Backbone size w/o insert (bp): 2438
  Vector type: Bacterial Expression
Growth in bacteria
  Bacterial resistance: Ampicillin, 100 μg/mL
  Growth temperature: 37°C
  Growth strain: DH5alpha
  Copy number: High Copy
Gene/Insert
  Gene/Insert name: alpha-synuclein S87A
  Species: H. sapiens (human)
  Insert size (bp): 476
  Mutation: S87A
  Entrez Gene: SNCA (a.k.a. NACP, PARK1, PARK4, PD1)
  Promoter: T7
  Cloning method: Restriction Enzyme; 5′ cloning site NdeI (not destroyed); 3′ cloning site HindIII (not destroyed)
  Sequencing primers: 5′ T7; 3′ hGH rev (TAGGACAAGGCTGGTGGGCA)
Terms and licenses: Academic/Nonprofit Terms; Industry Terms: Not Available to Industry
Depositor comments: Lashuel Lab Plasmid #79
How to cite: pT7-7 asyn S87A was a gift from Hilal Lashuel (Addgene plasmid # 36058 ; http://n2t.net/addgene:36058 ; RRID:Addgene_36058)
