[The description below was written by a language model from this plasmid's Addgene catalogue record and pLannotate feature annotations shown in this document.]
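Description:
pT7-7 asyn S87A is a small bacterial expression plasmid (about 2.9 kb in the deposited sequence) built on the pT7-7 backbone for producing a point mutant of human alpha-synuclein (SNCA) in E. coli. It replicates from a high-copy ColE1/pMB1-type origin and is selected with ampicillin through a β-lactamase gene driven by its own bla promoter. Only short remnants of the rop gene and the tet promoter are annotated. These are leftovers of the pBR322-derived ancestry rather than functional elements, and the truncated rop is consistent with the high copy number listed.

The expression cassette is simple. A bacteriophage T7 promoter is followed by the efficient ribosome binding site from T7 gene 10, and then the alpha-synuclein open reading frame, which was inserted between NdeI and HindIII sites that both remain intact. No lac operator, T7 terminator or affinity or epitope tag is annotated, so the protein appears to be made in untagged form. Transcription requires a host that supplies T7 RNA polymerase; the DH5alpha strain listed in the record serves for propagation.

The insert carries the S87A substitution, replacing serine 87 with alanine, a residue that cannot be phosphorylated. The associated publication concerns phosphorylation at S87 and its effects on alpha-synuclein oligomerization and membrane interactions in synucleinopathies. The plasmid therefore fits use as a source of recombinant phosphorylation-deficient protein for comparison with wild-type alpha-synuclein in biochemical and biophysical studies of aggregation and membrane binding.
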