Features (pLannotate 1.2.2; 8 found; start..end, strand, type, name):
     42..902     -  CDS            AmpR: β-lactamase; bla; confers resistance to ampicillin, carbenicillin, and related antibiotics
    903..1007    -  promoter       AmpR promoter: bla
   1223..1811    +  rep_origin     ori: high-copy-number ColE1/pMB1/pBR322/pUC origin of replication
   2251..2288    -  CDS            rop (fragment): Rop protein, which maintains plasmids at low copy number; rop
   2322..2340    +  promoter       T7 promoter: promoter for bacteriophage T7 RNA polymerase
   2372..2394    +  RBS            RBS: efficient ribosome binding site from bacteriophage T7 gene 10 (Olins and Rangwala, 1989)
   2402..2821    +  CDS            SNCA: SYUA_HUMAN - Also known as NACP, PARK1. Experimental evidence at protein level: Swiss-Prot protein existence level 1. Neuronal protein that plays several roles in synaptic activity such as regulation of synaptic vesicle trafficking and subsequent neurotransmitter release. Participates as a monomer in synaptic vesicle exocytosis by enhancing vesicle priming, fusion and dilation of exocytotic fusion pores (PubMed:28288128, PubMed:30404828). Mechanistically, acts by increasing local Ca(2+) release from microdomains which is essential for the enhancement of ATP-induced exocytosis (PubMed:30404828)
   2885..2903    -  promoter       tet promoter (fragment): E. coli promoter for tetracycline efflux protein gene
>Addgene plasmid #36058 | pT7-7 asyn S87A | depositor full sequence | sequence record 44514 | pT7-7 asyn S87A sequence 2914 bps
AAATCAATCTAAAGTATATATGAGTAAACTTGGTCTGACAGTTACCAATGCTTAATCAGTGAGGCACCTA
TCTCAGCGATCTGTCTATTTCGTTCATCCATAGTTGCCTGACTCCCCGTCGTGTAGATAACTACGATACG
GGAGGGCTTACCATCTGGCCCCAGTGCTGCAATGATACCGCGAGACCCACGCTCACCGGCTCCAGATTTA
TCAGCAATAAACCAGCCAGCCGGAAGGGCCGAGCGCAGAAGTGGTCCTGCAACTTTATCCGCCTCCATCC
AGTCTATTAATTGTTGCCGGGAAGCTAGAGTAAGTAGTTCGCCAGTTAATAGTTTGCGCAACGTTGTTGC
CATTGCTACAGGCATCGTGGTGTCACGCTCGTCGTTTGGTATGGCTTCATTCAGCTCCGGTTCCCAACGA
TCAAGGCGAGTTACATGATCCCCCATGTTGTGCAAAAAAGCGGTTAGCTCCTTCGGTCCTCCGATCGTTG
TCAGAAGTAAGTTGGCCGCAGTGTTATCACTCATGGTTATGGCAGCACTGCATAATTCTCTTACTGTCAT
GCCATCCGTAAGATGCTTTTCTGTGACTGGTGAGTACTCAACCAAGTCATTCTGAGAATAGTGTATGCGG
CGACCGAGTTGCTCTTGCCCGGCGTCAACACGGGATAATACCGCGCCACATAGCAGAACTTTAAAAGTGC
TCATCATTGGAAAACGTTCTTCGGGGCGAAAACTCTCAAGGATCTTACCGCTGTTGAGATCCAGTTCGAT
GTAACCCACTCGTGCACCCAACTGATCTTCAGCATCTTTTACTTTCACCAGCGTTTCTGGGTGAGCAAAA
ACAGGAAGGCAAAATGCCGCAAAAAAGGGAATAAGGGCGACACGGAAATGTTGAATACTCATACTCTTCC
TTTTTCAATATTATTGAAGCATTTATCAGGGTTATTGTCTCATGAGCGGATACATATTTGAATGTATTTA
GAAAAATAAACAAATAGGGGTTCCGCGCACATTTCCCCGAAAAGTGCCACCTGACGTCTAAGAAACCATT
ATTATCATGACATTAACCTATAAAAATAGGCGTATCACGAGGCCCTTTCGTCTTCAAGAATTAAAAGGAT
CTAGGTGAAGATCCTTTTTGATAATCTCATGACCAAAATCCCTTAACGTGAGTTTTCGTTCCACTGAGCG
TCAGACCCCGTAGAAAAGATCAAAGGATCTTCTTGAGATCCTTTTTTTCTGCGCGTAATCTGCTGCTTGC
AAACAAAAAAACCACCGCTACCAGCGGTGGTTTGTTTGCCGGATCAAGAGCTACCAACTCTTTTTCCGAA
GGTAACTGGCTTCAGCAGAGCGCAGATACCAAATACTGTCCTTCTAGTGTAGCCGTAGTTAGGCCACCAC
TTCAAGAACTCTGTAGCACCGCCTACATACCTCGCTCTGCTAATCCTGTTACCAGTGGCTGCTGCCAGTG
GCGATAAGTCGTGTCTTACCGGGTTGGACTCAAGACGATAGTTACCGGATAAGGCGCAGCGGTCGGGCTG
AACGGGGGGTTCGTGCACACAGCCCAGCTTGGAGCGAACGACCTACACCGAACTGAGATACCTACAGCGT
GAGCATTGAGAAAGCGCCACGCTTCCCGAAGGGAGAAAGGCGGACAGGTATCCGGTAAGCGGCAGGGTCG
GAACAGGAGAGCGCACGAGGGAGCTTCCAGGGGGAAACGCCTGGTATCTTTATAGTCCTGTCGGGTTTCG
CCACCTCTGACTTGAGCGTCGATTTTTGTGATGCTCGTCAGGGGGGCGGAGCCTATGGAAAAACGCCAGC
AACGCGGCCTTTTTACGGTTCCTGGCCTTTTGCTGGCCTTTTGCTCACATGTTCTTTCCTGCGTTATCCC
CTGATTCTGTGGATAACCGTATTACCGCCTTTGAGTGAGCTGATACCGCTCGCCGCAGCCGAACGACCGA
GCGCAGCGAGTCAGTGAGCGAGGAAGCGGAAGAGCGCCTGATGCGGTATTTTCTCCTTACGCATCTGTGC
GGTATTTCACACCGCATACAGATCTGTATGGTGCACTCTCAGTACAATCTGCTCTGATGCCGCATAGTTA
AGCCAGTATATACACTCCGCTATCGCTACGTGACTGGGTCATGGCTGCGCCCCGACACCCGCCAACACCC
GCTGACGCGCCCTGACGGGCTTGTCTGCTCCCGGCATCCGCTTACAGACAAGCTGTGACCGTCTCCGGGA
GCTGCATGTGTCAGAGGTTTTCACCGTCATCACCGAAACGCGCGAGGCCCAGCGATTCGAACTTCTGATA
GACTTCGAAATTAATACGACTCACTATAGGGAGACCACAACGGTTTCCCTCTAGAAATAATTTTGTTTAA
CTTTAAGAAGGAGATATACATATGGATGTATTCATGAAAGGACTTTCAAAGGCCAAGGAGGGAGTTGTGG
CTGCTGCTGAGAAAACCAAACAGGGTGTGGCAGAAGCAGCAGGAAAGACAAAAGAGGGTGTTCTCTATGT
AGGCTCCAAAACCAAGGAGGGAGTGGTGCATGGTGTGGCAACAGTGGCTGAGAAGACCAAAGAGCAAGTG
ACAAATGTTGGAGGAGCAGTGGTGACGGGTGTGACAGCAGTAGCCCAGAAGACAGTGGAGGGAGCAGGGG
CCATTGCAGCAGCCACTGGCTTTGTCAAAAAGGACCAGTTGGGCAAGAATGAAGAAGGAGCCCCACAGGA
AGGAATTCTGGAAGATATGCCTGTGGATCCTGACAATGAGGCTTATGAAATGCCTTCTGAGGAAGGGTAT
CAAGACTACGAACCTGAAGCCTAAGAAATATCTTTGCTCCCAGTTTCTTGAGATCTGCTGACAGATGTTC
CATCCAAGCTTATCATCGATGATAAGCTGTCAAACATGAGAATT
