>Addgene plasmid #36058 | pT7-7 asyn S87A | addgene partial sequence | sequence record 45250 | T7 5'-TAATACGACTCACTATAGGG-3'
TTTACTTTAGAAGGAGATATACATATGGATGTATTCATGAAAGGACTTTCAAAGGCCAAGGAGGGAGTTG
TGGCTGCTGCTGAGAAAACCAAACAGGGTGTGGCAGAAGCAGCAGGAAAGACAAAAGAGGGTGTTCTCTA
TGTAGGCTCCAAAACCAAGGAGGGAGTGGTGCATGGTGTGGCAACAGTGGCTGAGAAGACCAAAGAGCAA
GTGACAAATGTTGGAGGAGCAGTGGTGACGGGTGTGACAGCAGTAGCCCAGAAGACAGTGGAGGGAGCAG
GGGCCATTGCAGCAGCCACTGGCTTTGTCAAAAAGGACCAGTTGGGCAAGAATGAAGAAGGAGCCCCACA
GGAAGGAATTCTGGAAGATATGCCTGTGGATCCTGACAATGAGGCTTATGAAATGCCTTCTGAGGAAGGG
TATCAAGACTACGAACCTGAAGCCTAAGAAATATCTTTGCTCCCAGTTTCTTGAGATCTGCTGACAGATG
TTCCATCCAAGCTTATCGATGATAAGCTGTCAAACATGAGAATTAAATCAATCTAAAGTATATATGAGTA
AACTTGGTCTGACAGTTACCAATGCTTAATCAGTGAGGCACCTATCTCAGCGATCTGTCTATTTCGTTCA
TCCATAGTTGCCTGACTCCCCGTCGTGTAGATAACTACGATACGGGAGGGCTTACCATCTGGCCCCAGTG
CTGCAATGATACCGCGAGACCCACGCTCACCGGCTCCAGATTTATCAGCAATAAACCAGCCAGCCGGAAG
GGCCGAGCGCAGAAGTGGTCCTGCAACTTTATCCGCCTCCATCCAGTCTATTAATTGTT
